Addgene plasmid #162927: C413-E36: attB4-CMV51p>-attB1r
Purpose: Gateway attB4/attB1r entry clone for mammalian expression using an optimized human CMV promoter
Depositing lab: Dominic Esposito. Depositing organization: National Cancer Institute (NCI). Publication: Combinatorial assembly of clone libraries using site-specific recombination. Wall VE, Garvey LA, Mehalko JL, Procter LV, Esposito D. Methods Mol Biol. 2014;1116:193-208. doi: 10.1007/978-1-62703-764-8_14. PubMed 24395366.
Backbone
  Vector backbone: pDonr233
  Vector type: Synthetic Biology
Growth in bacteria
  Bacterial resistance: Spectinomycin, 50 μg/mL
  Growth temperature: 37°C
  Growth strain: DH5alpha
  Copy number: High Copy
Gene/Insert
  Gene/Insert name: optimized CMV promoter
  Species: Synthetic
  Cloning method: Gateway Cloning
Terms and licenses: Academic/Nonprofit Terms; Industry Terms: Not Available to Industry
How to cite: C413-E36: attB4-CMV51p>-attB1r was a gift from Dominic Esposito (Addgene plasmid # 162927 ; http://n2t.net/addgene:162927 ; RRID:Addgene_162927)
