[The description below was written by a language model from this plasmid's Addgene catalogue record and pLannotate feature annotations shown in this document.]
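Description:
C413-E36: attB4-CMV51p>-attB1r is a small (about 3.5 kb) Gateway entry clone built in the pDonr233 backbone and intended as a promoter module for multisite, combinatorial assembly of mammalian expression constructs. It is maintained in E. coli as a high-copy plasmid through a ColE1/pUC-type origin and is selected with spectinomycin via the aadA aminoglycoside adenylyltransferase gene (SmR). The short Pc integron promoter and gentamicin acetyltransferase fragments upstream of that marker appear to be remnants of the resistance cassette's source rather than functional genes. rrnB T1 and T2 terminators lie upstream of the recombination cassette, where they help insulate it from backbone transcription. A T7 promoter and fragments of lacZα, lacI and a pUC multiple cloning site are residual backbone elements.

The payload is a synthetic, optimized human cytomegalovirus immediate-early promoter ("CMV51p"), annotated as the CMV enhancer followed directly by the CMV core promoter. It carries no downstream coding sequence, tag or polyadenylation signal. The promoter is flanked by Gateway recombination sites: an attL-type site overlapping an attB4 core on the upstream side and an attR1 site on the downstream side, consistent with an entry clone produced by BP recombination of an attB4/attB1r-flanked fragment. In a multisite LR reaction, these sites allow the promoter to be joined directionally in front of a gene of interest supplied from a separate attL1/attL2 entry clone and placed into a compatible destination vector, so that the CMV promoter drives strong constitutive expression in mammalian cells. The plasmid is therefore not an expression vector in itself but an interchangeable part for assembling libraries of expression clones with different promoter, gene and tag combinations.
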