Features (pLannotate 1.2.2; 15 found; start..end, strand, type, name):
     18..54      -  CDS            lacZα (fragment): LacZα fragment of β-galactosidase; lacZ fragment
    109..194     +  protein_bind   attL1 (fragment): mutant version of attL; recombination site for the Gateway® LR reaction LR Clonase™
    185..205     +  protein_bind   attB4: mutant version of attB; core recombination site for the Gateway® BP reaction BP Clonase™
    216..519     +  enhancer       CMV enhancer: human cytomegalovirus immediate early enhancer
    521..720     +  promoter       CMV promoter: human cytomegalovirus (CMV) immediate early promoter
    789..913     +  protein_bind   attR1: mutant version of attR; recombination site for the Gateway® LR reaction LR Clonase™
    986..1004    -  promoter       T7 promoter: promoter for bacteriophage T7 RNA polymerase
   1074..1096    +  misc_feature   MCS (fragment): pUC18/19 multiple cloning site
   1188..1211    +  promoter       Pc promoter (fragment): intI1 (promoter lies within the coding sequence); class 1 integron promoter
   1387..1443    +  CDS            GmR (fragment): gentamycin acetyltransferase; aacC1; confers resistance to gentamycin
   1450..2241    +  CDS            SmR: aminoglycoside adenylyltransferase (Murphy, 1985); aadA; confers resistance to spectinomycin and streptomycin
   2334..2922    +  rep_origin     ori: high-copy-number ColE1/pMB1/pBR322/pUC origin of replication
   3105..3197    +  CDS            lacI (fragment): lac repressor; lacI; The lac repressor binds to the lac operator to inhibit transcription in E. coli. This inhibition can be relieved by adding lactose or isopropyl-β-D-thiogalactopyranoside (IPTG).
   3252..3279    -  terminator     rrnB T2 terminator: transcription terminator T2 from the E. coli rrnB gene
   3411..3454    +  terminator     rrnB T1 terminator: Escherichia coli rrnB; transcription terminator T1 from the E. coli rrnB gene
>Addgene plasmid #162927 | C413-E36: attB4-CMV51p>-attB1r | addgene full sequence | sequence record 330992 | Addgene NGS Result
TTAACGCTAGCATGGATGTTTTCCCAGTCACGACGTTGTAAAACGACGGCCAGTCTTAAAATTCGAGCTC
GGTCCGATCGGGCCCGCGTTAACGCTACCATGGAGCTCCAAATAATGATTTTATTTTGACTGATAGTGAC
CTGTTCGTTGCAACAAATTGATAAGCAATGCTTTTTTATAATGCCAACTTTGTATAGAAAAGTTGGCCCT
GCAGGCGTTACATAACTTACGGTAAATGGCCCGCCTGGCTGACCGCCCAACGACCCCCGCCCATTGACGT
CAATAATGACGTATGTTCCCATAGTAACGCCAATAGGGACTTTCCATTGACGTCAATGGGTGGAGTATTT
ACGGTAAACTGCCCACTTGGCAGTACATCAAGTGTATCATATGCCAAGTCCGCCCCCTATTGACGTCAAT
GACGGTAAATGGCCCGCCTGGCATTATGCCCAGTACATGACCTTACGGGACTTTCCTACTTGGCAGTACA
TCTACGTATTAGTCATCGCTATTACCATGGTGATGCGGTTTTGGCAGTACACCAATGGGCGTGGATAGCG
GTTTGACTCACGGGGATTTCCAAGTCTCCACCCCATTGACGTCAATGGGAGTTTGTTTTGGCACCAAAAT
CAACGGGACTTTCCAAAATGTCGTAATAACCCCGCCCCGTTGACGCAAATGGGCGGTAGGCGTGTACGGT
GGGAGGTCTATATAAGCAGAGCTCGTTTAGTGAACCGTCAGATCGCCTGGAGACGCCATCCACGCTGTTT
TGACCTCCATAGAAGACAACAACTTTGTACAAAAAAGTTGAACGAGAAACGTAAAATGATATAAATATCA
ATATATTAAATTAGATTTTGCATAAAAAACAGACTACATAATACTGTAAAACACAACATATGCAGTCACT
ATGAACCAACTACTTAGATGGTATTAGTGACCTGTAGAATTCGAGCTCTAGAGCTGCAGGGCGGCCGCGA
TATCCCCTATAGTGAGTCGTATTACATGGTCATAGCTGTTTCCTGGCAGCTCTGGCCCGTGTCTCAAAAT
CTCTGATGTTACATTGCACAAGATCGGTACCCGGGGATCCTCTAGACCAGCCAGGACAGAAATGCCTCGA
CTTCGCTGCTACCCAAGGTTGCCGGGTGACGCACACCGTGGAAACGGATGAAGGCACGAACCCAGTGGAC
ATAAGCCTGTTCGGTTCGTAAGCTGTAATGCAAGTAGCGTATGCGCTCACGCAACTGGTCCAGAACCTTG
ACCGAACGCAGCGGTGGTAACGGCGCAGTGGCGGTTTTCATGGCTTGTTATGACTGTTTTTTTGGGGTAC
AGTCTATGCCTCGGGCATCCAAGCAGCAAGCGCGTTACGCCGTGGGTCGATGTTTGATGTTATGGAGCAG
CAACGATGTTACGCAGCAGGGCAGTCGCCCTAAAACAAAGTTAAACATTATGAGGGAAGCGGTGATCGCC
GAAGTATCGACTCAACTATCAGAGGTAGTTGGCGTCATCGAGCGCCATCTCGAACCGACGTTGCTGGCCG
TACATTTGTACGGCTCCGCAGTGGATGGCGGCCTGAAGCCACACAGTGATATTGATTTGCTGGTTACGGT
GACCGTAAGGCTTGATGAAACAACGCGGCGAGCTTTGATCAACGACCTTTTGGAAACTTCGGCTTCCCCT
GGAGAGAGCGAGATTCTCCGCGCTGTAGAAGTCACCATTGTTGTGCACGACGACATCATTCCGTGGCGTT
ATCCAGCTAAGCGCGAACTGCAATTTGGAGAATGGCAGCGCAATGACATTCTTGCAGGTATCTTCGAGCC
AGCCACGATCGACATTGATCTGGCTATCTTGCTGACAAAAGCAAGAGAACATAGCGTTGCCTTGGTAGGT
CCAGCGGCGGAGGAACTCTTTGATCCGGTTCCTGAACAGGATCTATTTGAGGCGCTAAATGAAACCTTAA
CGCTATGGAACTCGCCGCCCGACTGGGCTGGCGATGAGCGAAATGTAGTGCTTACGTTGTCCCGCATTTG
GTACAGCGCAGTAACCGGCAAAATCGCGCCGAAGGATGTCGCTGCCGACTGGGCAATGGAGCGCCTGCCG
GCCCAGTATCAGCCCGTCATACTTGAAGCTAGACAGGCTTATCTTGGACAAGAAGAAGATCGCTTGGCCT
CGCGCGCAGATCAGTTGGAAGAATTTGTCCACTACGTGAAAGGCGAGATCACCAAGGTAGTCGGCAAATA
ACCCTCGAGCCACCCATGACCAAAATCCCTTAACGTGAGTTACGCGTCGTTCCACTGAGCGTCAGACCCC
GTAGAAAAGATCAAAGGATCTTCTTGAGATCCTTTTTTTCTGCGCGTAATCTGCTGCTTGCAAACAAAAA
AACCACCGCTACCAGCGGTGGTTTGTTTGCCGGATCAAGAGCTACCAACTCTTTTTCCGAAGGTAACTGG
CTTCAGCAGAGCGCAGATACCAAATACTGTTCTTCTAGTGTAGCCGTAGTTAGGCCACCACTTCAAGAAC
TCTGTAGCACCGCCTACATACCTCGCTCTGCTAATCCTGTTACCAGTGGCTGCTGCCAGTGGCGATAAGT
CGTGTCTTACCGGGTTGGACTCAAGACGATAGTTACCGGATAAGGCGCAGCGGTCGGGCTGAACGGGGGG
TTCGTGCACACAGCCCAGCTTGGAGCGAACGACCTACACCGAACTGAGATACCTACAGCGTGAGCTATGA
GAAAGCGCCACGCTTCCCGAAGGGAGAAAGGCGGACAGGTATCCGGTAAGCGGCAGGGTCGGAACAGGAG
AGCGCACGAGGGAGCTTCCAGGGGGAAACGCCTGGTATCTTTATAGTCCTGTCGGGTTTCGCCACCTCTG
ACTTGAGCGTCGATTTTTGTGATGCTCGTCAGGGGGGCGGAGCCTATGGAAAAACGCCAGCAACGCGGCC
TTTTTACGGTTCCTGGCCTTTTGCTGGCCTTTTGCTCACATGTTCTTTCCTGCGTTATCCCCTGATTCTG
TGGATAACCGTATTACCGCCTTTGAGTGAGCTGATACCGCTCGCCGCAGCCGAACGACCGAGCGCAGCGA
GTCAGTGAGCGAGGAAGCGGAAGAGCGCCCAATACGCAAACCGCCTCTCCCCGCGCGTTGGCCGATTCAT
TAATGCAGCTGGCACGACAGGTTTCCCGACTGGAAAGCGGGCAGTGAGCGCAACGCAATTAATACGCGTA
CCGCTAGCCAGGAAGAGTTTGTAGAAACGCAAAAAGGCCATCCGTCAGGATGGCCTTCTGCTTAGTTTGA
TGCCTGGCAGTTTATGGCGGGCGTCCTGCCCGCCACCCTCCGGGCCGTTGCTTCACAACGTTCAAATCCG
CTCCCGGCGGATTTGTCCTACTCAGGAGAGCGTTCACCGACAAACAACAGATAAAACGAAAGGCCCAGTC
TTCCGACTGAGCCTTTCGTTTTATTTGATGCCTGGCAGTTCCCTACTCTCGCG
